Addgene plasmid #131524: Ad-MKP-3 153-381
Purpose: Expresses MKP-3 153-381 in mammalian cells
Depositing lab: Haiyan Xu. Depositing organization: Brown University. Publication: Mapping MKP-3/FOXO1 interaction and evaluating the effect on gluconeogenesis. Jiao P, Feng B, Xu H. PLoS One. 2012;7(7):e41168. doi: 10.1371/journal.pone.0041168. Epub 2012 Jul 25. PubMed 22848439.
Backbone
  Vector backbone: pAd/CMV/V5-DEST
  Backbone manufacturer: Invitrogen (Life Technologies)
  Backbone size w/o insert (bp): 36686
  Total vector size (bp): 37373
  Modifications to backbone: No
  Vector type: Adenoviral
Growth in bacteria
  Bacterial resistance: Ampicillin, 100 μg/mL
  Growth temperature: 37°C
  Growth strain: NEB Stable
  Copy number: Unknown
Gene/Insert
  Gene/Insert name: Mitogen-activated protein kinase phosphatase 3 (alt name: Mkp-3)
  Species: M. musculus (mouse)
  Insert size (bp): 687
  Mutation: only reserved amino acid 153-381
  GenBank ID: NM_026268.3
  Entrez Gene: Dusp6 (a.k.a. 1300019I03Rik, MKP-3, MKP3, PYST1)
  Promoter: CMV
  Tag / fusion protein: No
  Cloning method: Gateway Cloning
  Sequencing primers: 5′ T7 primer TAATACGACTCACTATAGGG
Terms and licenses: Academic/Nonprofit Terms; Industry Terms: Not Available to Industry
How to cite: Ad-MKP-3 153-381 was a gift from Haiyan Xu (Addgene plasmid # 131524 ; http://n2t.net/addgene:131524 ; RRID:Addgene_131524)
