[The description below was written by a language model from this plasmid's Addgene catalogue record and pLannotate feature annotations shown in this document.]
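Description:
Ad-MKP-3 153-381 is a recombinant adenoviral expression plasmid built on the pAd/CMV/V5-DEST Gateway destination backbone. It carries a near-complete human adenovirus serotype 5 genome flanked by the two inverted terminal repeats, with the Ad5 Ψ packaging signal next to the left ITR. The annotated viral genes span the structural and replication functions (IX, IVa2, polymerase, preterminal protein, VA RNAs, the L1–L4 late proteins including penton, hexon and protease, DBP, fiber and E4 ORFs). No E1 genes are annotated, and the expression cassette sits where E1 would lie, as expected for a replication-incompetent vector that must be packaged in an E1-complementing cell line. Only some E3 reading frames are annotated. Outside the ITRs, a high-copy ColE1/pUC-type origin and an ampicillin resistance gene with its own promoter support propagation and selection in E. coli.

The payload is a 687 bp fragment of mouse Dusp6 (MKP-3, an ERK-directed MAP kinase phosphatase) encoding only residues 153–381. It was introduced by Gateway recombination and is flanked by attB1 and attB2. The CMV immediate-early enhancer and promoter drive transcription, a T7 promoter lies just upstream of the insert, and an HSV TK polyadenylation signal terminates the transcript. A V5 epitope sequence from the backbone lies downstream of attB2, but the catalogue lists no tag, which suggests the insert is not fused to it. The stated purpose is expression of this truncated MKP-3 in mammalian cells, and the associated publication concerns mapping the MKP-3/FOXO1 interaction and its effect on gluconeogenesis. The sequenced record is 35,212 nt, shorter than the 37,373 bp catalogue total, a discrepancy the record does not explain.
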