Features (pLannotate 1.2.2; 45 found; start..end, strand, type, name):
      1..103     +  repeat_region  ITR: inverted terminal repeat of human adenovirus serotype 5 inverted
    191..341     +  misc_signal    Ad5 Ψ: packaging signal for adenovirus serotype 5
    524..576     -  misc_feature   bom (fragment): basis of mobility region from pBR322
    731..1110    +  enhancer       CMV enhancer: human cytomegalovirus immediate early enhancer
   1111..1314    +  promoter       CMV promoter: human cytomegalovirus (CMV) immediate early promoter
   1310..1343    +  LTR            5' LTR (truncated) (fragment): truncated 5' long terminal repeat (LTR) from HIV-1
   1359..1377    +  promoter       T7 promoter: promoter for bacteriophage T7 RNA polymerase
   1407..1431    +  protein_bind   attB1: mutant version of attB; recombination site for the Gateway® BP reaction BP Clonase™
   1455..2141    +  CDS            Dusp6 (fragment): DUS6_MOUSE - Also known as Mkp3. Experimental evidence at protein level: Swiss-Prot protein existence level 1. Inactivates MAP kinases. Has a specificity for the ERK family (By similarity). Plays an important role in alleviating acute postoperative pain (PubMed:24155322, PubMed:28405172). Necessary for the normal dephosphorylation of the long-lasting phosphorylated forms of spinal MAPK1/3 and MAP kinase p38 induced by peripheral surgery, which drives the resolution of acute postoperative allodynia (PubMed:24155322). Also important for dephosphorylation of MAPK1/3 in local wound tissue, which f
   2175..2199    -  protein_bind   attB2: mutant version of attB; recombination site for the Gateway® BP reaction BP Clonase™
   2225..2266    +  CDS            V5 tag: epitope tag from simian virus 5
   2350..2398    +  polyA_signal   HSV TK poly(A) signal: herpes simplex virus thymidine kinase polyadenylation signal (Cole and Stacy, 1985)
   2680..3099    +  CDS            IX: CAP9_ADE05 - Experimental evidence at protein level: Swiss-Prot protein existence level 1. Structural component of the virion that acts as a cement protein on the capsid exterior and forms triskelion structures consisting of three molecules that stabilize three hexon trimers at the center of each icosahedral facet and fixes the peripentonal hexons. Dispensable for assembly. During virus entry, recruits the anterograde motor kinesin-1 to the capsid docked at the nuclear pore complex thereby subjecting the docked capsid to a pulling force. The resulting tension leads to capsid disruption, disper
   3186..4415    -  CDS            IVa2 (fragment): PKG1_ADEM1 - Protein inferred from homology: Swiss-Prot protein existence level 3. Component of the packaging machinery which encapsidates the viral DNA into preformed capsids and transcriptional activator of the viral major late promoter (MLP). Binds, along with packaging proteins 2 and 3, to the specific packaging sequence on the left end of viral genomic DNA and displays ATPase activity thereby providing the power stroke of the packaging machinery. The activity of packaging protein IVa2 is stimulated by protein 33K which acts as a terminase. May be the protein that pumps DNA into the capsid
   4271..7438    -  CDS            POL: DPOL_ADE05 - Experimental evidence at protein level: Swiss-Prot protein existence level 1. Eukaryotic-type DNA polymerase involved in viral genomic replication. DNA synthesis is protein primed, and acts in a strand displacement replication. Assembles in complex with viral pTP, DBP, host NFIA and host POU2F1/OCT1 on viral origin of replication. The polymerase covalently transfers dCMP onto pTP, thereby initiating complementary strand synthesis. From Human adenovirus C serotype 5 (HAdV-5) (Human adenovirus 5).
   7657..9660    -  CDS            PTP: TERM_ADE05 - Experimental evidence at protein level: Swiss-Prot protein existence level 1. Protein covalently bound to the viral DNA that acts as a primer for viral genomic replication by DNA strand displacement. Assembles on the viral origin of replication in an initiation complex with viral polymerase, DBP, host NFIA and host POU2F1/OCT1. During initiation, the polymerase covalently couples the first dCTP with Ser- 580 of pTP. The terminal protein stimulates the template activity over 20 fold compared to protein-free templates. Neo-synthesized viral genomes are linked to two preterminal prot
   9691..9847    +  ncRNA          VA: Accession: RF00102 - VA RNA
   9946..10103   +  ncRNA          VA: Accession: RF00102 - VA RNA
  10121..11365   +  CDS            L1: PKG3_ADE05 - Experimental evidence at protein level: Swiss-Prot protein existence level 1. Involved in viral genome packaging through its interaction with packaging proteins 1 and 2. After proteolytic cleavage by adenovirus protease, L1 52/55k protein is removed from the capsid during viral maturation. From Human adenovirus C serotype 5 (HAdV-5) (Human adenovirus 5).
  11389..13143   +  CDS            CAP3_ADE05: Experimental evidence at protein level: Swiss-Prot protein existence level 1. Structural component of the virion that acts as a cement protein on the capsid exterior and which mediates the interactions between the hexons, including the peripentonal hexons, and reaches all the way to the penton vertices. Two hexon linking proteins IIIa, one from each facet, stabilize the unique edge interface between a pair of facets. As the virus enters the host cell, hexon linking proteins IIIa are shed concomitant with virion acidification in the endosome. During virus assembly, seems to play a role in the s
  13228..14940   +  CDS            L2: CAPSP_ADE05 - Experimental evidence at protein level: Swiss-Prot protein existence level 1. Major capsid protein that self-associates to form penton base pentamers, each in the shape of a pentagon, situated at the 12 vertices of the pseudo T=25 capsid. Involved in virus secondary attachment to host cell after initial attachment by the fiber protein. Binds host integrin heterodimer ITGAV-ITGB5 (alphaV-beta5) thereby triggering clathrin-mediated endocytosis of virions. Mediates initial virus attachment to CXADR-negative cells. Binding to integrins ITGAV-ITGB5 also seems to induce macropinocytosi
  14950..15543   +  CDS            L2: NP_ADE02 - Experimental evidence at protein level: Swiss-Prot protein existence level 1. Plays a role in the inhibition of host immune response within the nucleus. Interacts with cellular nucleosomes and immobilizes the host immune danger signal HMGB1 on chromatin. In turn, prevents HMGB1 release out of the cell and thus decreases inflammation. Plays also a role in the wrapping and condensation of the viral DNA. May also promote viral genome import into the nucleus. From Human adenovirus C serotype 2 (HAdV-2) (Human adenovirus 2).
  15616..16719   +  CDS            L2: CORE5_ADE05 - Experimental evidence at protein level: Swiss-Prot protein existence level 1. Associates loosely with the viral DNA to form an outer shell around the nucleoprotein-DNA complex and links it with the capsid by binding the endosome lysis protein. Dissociates from the viral genome during entry. Might be involved in nuclear capsid assembly of the viral particles through its association with NPM1/nucleophosmin. From Human adenovirus C serotype 5 (HAdV-5) (Human adenovirus 5).
  16750..16989   +  CDS            COR10_ADE02: Experimental evidence at protein level: Swiss-Prot protein existence level 1. [Pre-core protein X]: Interacts with the viral DNA and aids in tightly condensing it within the capsid. Cleavage of pre-core protein X may serve to partially relax this structure within the mature virion prior to its entry into the nucleus. From Human adenovirus C serotype 2 (HAdV-2) (Human adenovirus 2).
  17075..17824   +  CDS            L3: CAP6_ADE05 - Experimental evidence at protein level: Swiss-Prot protein existence level 1. [Protease cofactor]: Cofactor that activates the viral protease. Binds to viral protease in a 1:1 ratio. From Human adenovirus C serotype 5 (HAdV-5) (Human adenovirus 5).
  17913..20768   +  CDS            L3 (sequence partly withheld): CAPSH_ADE05 - Experimental evidence at protein level: Swiss-Prot protein existence level 1. Major capsid protein that self-associates to form 240 hexon trimers, each in the shape of a hexagon, building most of the pseudo T=25 capsid. Assembled into trimeric units with the help of the chaperone shutoff protein. Transported by pre-protein VI to the nucleus where it associates with other structural proteins to form an empty capsid. Might be involved, through its interaction with host dyneins, in the intracellular microtubule-dependent transport of incoming viral capsid to the nucleus. From Human
  20804..21415   +  CDS            L3: PRO_ADE05 - Experimental evidence at transcript level: Swiss-Prot protein existence level 2. Cleaves viral precursor proteins (pTP, pIIIa, pVI, pVII, pVIII, and pX) inside newly assembled particles giving rise to mature virions. Protease complexed to its cofactor slides along the viral DNA to specifically locate and cleave the viral precursors. Mature virions have a weakened organization compared to the unmature virions, thereby facilitating subsequent uncoating. Without maturation, the particle lacks infectivity and is unable to uncoat. Late in adenovirus infection, in the cytoplasm, may part
  21517..23103   -  CDS            DBP: DNB2_ADE05 - Experimental evidence at protein level: Swiss-Prot protein existence level 1. Plays a role in the elongation phase of viral strand displacement replication by unwinding the template in an ATP- independent fashion, employing its capacity to form multimers. Also enhances the rate of initiation. Released from template upon second strand synthesis. Assembles in complex with viral pTP, viral pol, host NFIA and host POU2F1/OCT1 on viral origin of replication. Covers the whole ssDNA genome during synthesis. The complementary strand synthesis induces its relese from DNA template. May inhi
  23132..25552   +  CDS            L4: SHUT_ADE05 - Experimental evidence at protein level: Swiss-Prot protein existence level 1. Protein that inhibits host translation while promoting late viral translation by ribosome shunting. Blocks host cap-dependent translation by binding to eIF4G, displacing MKNK1 from cap initiation complexes and preventing EIF4E phosphorylation. Binds to the tripartite leader sequence of viral late mRNAs and recruits host eIF4G, PABPC1/poly-A binding protein and 40S ribosomes subunits on viral mRNAs, allowing ribosome shunting and efficient translation of late viral mRNAs even though conventional translati
  25765..26148   +  CDS            SF33K_ADE02 (fragment): Experimental evidence at protein level: Swiss-Prot protein existence level 1. Probably functions as the small terminase that is part of the molecular motor that translocates genomic DNA in empty capsid during DNA packaging. This motor is located at a unique vertex and comprises at least the IVa2 ATPase, the small terminase 33K and probably a portal. Forms a ring-like structure of about 17 nm in which genomic DNA is translocated into the capsid. Stimulates IVa2 ATPase activity in the presence of the viral genome. Once the DNA is packaged, the terminase detaches: the 33K protein is present in th
  26239..26919   +  CDS            L4: CAP8_ADE02 - Experimental evidence at protein level: Swiss-Prot protein existence level 1. [Hexon-linking protein-C]: Structural component of the virion that acts as a cement protein on the capsid interior and which glue the peripentonal hexons and group-of-nine hexons together. From Human adenovirus C serotype 2 (HAdV-2) (Human adenovirus 2).
  26923..27243   +  CDS            E312_ADE02: Experimental evidence at protein level: Swiss-Prot protein existence level 1. From Human adenovirus C serotype 2 (HAdV-2) (Human adenovirus 2).
  27658..28023   +  CDS            E3145_ADE02: Experimental evidence at protein level: Swiss-Prot protein existence level 1. May prevent Nf-kappaB activation by immune signals like Tumor necrosis factor, presumably by inhibiting NFKB1 dimer DNA-binding. May act directly at the TNF receptor to inhibit signaling. From Human adenovirus C serotype 2 (HAdV-2) (Human adenovirus 2).
  28054..28218   -  CDS            UXP_ADE05 (fragment): Experimental evidence at transcript level: Swiss-Prot protein existence level 2. Might play a role in viral replication since it is associated with viral replication centers. Seems to have an effect on DBP localization. From Human adenovirus C serotype 5 (HAdV-5) (Human adenovirus 5).
  28229..29971   +  CDS            SPIKE_ADE05: Experimental evidence at protein level: Swiss-Prot protein existence level 1. Forms spikes that protrude from each vertex of the icosahedral capsid. Interacts with host coxsackievirus and adenovirus receptor CXADR located at the cell tight junctions to provide virion initial attachment to target cell. The fiber protein binds to CXADR with a higher affinity than CXADR binds to itself, thereby blocking the cell-cell adhesion function of CXADR dimers and leading to local disruption of the tight junction. Fiber protein present on neo- synthesized particles may thus disrupt the junctional integrity
  30104..30181   -  CDS            E417_ADE03: Protein predicted: Swiss-Prot protein existence level 4. From Human adenovirus B serotype 3 (HAdV-3) (Human adenovirus 3).
  30383..31264   -  CDS            E434_ADE02: Experimental evidence at protein level: Swiss-Prot protein existence level 1. Plays a major role to prevent cellular inhibition of viral genome replication by nuclear bodies. Assembles an SCF-like E3 ubiquitin ligase complex based on the cellular proteins ELOB, ELOC, CUL5 and RBX1, in cooperation with viral E1B-55K. This viral RING-type ligase ubiquitinates cellular substrates prior to proteasomal degradation: p53/TP53, LIG4, MRE11-RAD50-NBS1 (MRN) complex, ITGA3, DAXX and BLM. From Human adenovirus C serotype 2 (HAdV-2) (Human adenovirus 2).
  31543..31890   -  CDS            E411_ADE05: Experimental evidence at protein level: Swiss-Prot protein existence level 1. From Human adenovirus C serotype 5 (HAdV-5) (Human adenovirus 5).
  31890..32279   -  CDS            E4RF2_ADE02: Protein predicted: Swiss-Prot protein existence level 4. From Human adenovirus C serotype 2 (HAdV-2) (Human adenovirus 2).
  32330..32713   -  CDS            E4RF1_ADE02: Experimental evidence at protein level: Swiss-Prot protein existence level 1. May modulate tight-junctions functions of infected cells through interactions with PDZ proteins. E4 ORF1 has ben show for Adenovirus 9 to interact with protein involved in tight junction regulation. May play a role in mTOR activation by activating PI3- kinase, thus overriding cellular checkpoint for translation. From Human adenovirus C serotype 2 (HAdV-2) (Human adenovirus 2).
  33023..33125   -  repeat_region  ITR: inverted terminal repeat of human adenovirus serotype 5 inverted
  33179..33303   +  CDS            TcR (fragment): tetracycline efflux protein; tet; confers resistance to tetracycline
  33349..33937   -  rep_origin     ori: high-copy-number ColE1/pMB1/pBR322/pUC origin of replication
  34089..34949   -  CDS            AmpR: β-lactamase; bla; confers resistance to ampicillin, carbenicillin, and related antibiotics
  34950..35054   -  promoter       AmpR promoter: bla
>Addgene plasmid #131524 | Ad-MKP-3 153-381 | addgene full sequence | sequence record 256919 | Addgene NGS Result
CATCATCAATAATATACCTTATTTTGGATTGAAGCCAATATGATAATGAGGGGGTGGAGTTTGTGACGTG
GCGCGGGGCGTGGGAACGGGGCGGGTGACGTAGTAGTGTGGCGGAAGTGTGATGTTGCAAGTGTGGCGGA
ACACATGTAAGCGACGGATGTGGCAAAAGTGACGTTTTTGGTGTGCGCCGGTGTACACAGGAAGTGACAA
TTTTCGCGCGGTTTTAGGCGGATGTTGTAGTAAATTTGGGCGTAACCGAGTAAGATTTGGCCATTTTCGC
GGGAAAACTGAATAAGAGGAAGTGAAATCTGAATAATTTTGTGTTACTCATAGCGCGTAATATTTGTCTA
GGGCCGCGGGGACTTTGACCGTTTACGTGGAGACTCGCCCAGGTGTTTTTCTCAGGTGTTTTCCGCGTTC
CGGGTCAAAGTTGGCGTTTTATTATTATAGTCAGTCGAAGCTTGGATCCGGTACCTCTAGAATTCTCGAG
CGGCCGCTAGCGACATCGGATCTCCCGATCCCCTATGGTGCACTCTCAGTACAATCTGCTCTGATGCCGC
ATAGTTAAGCCAGTATCTGCTCCCTGCTTGTGTGTTGGAGGTCGCTGAGTAGTGCGCGAGCAAAATTTAA
GCTACAACAAGGCAAGGCTTGACCGACAATTGCATGAAGAATCTGCTTAGGGTTAGGCGTTTTGCGCTGC
TTCGCGATGTACGGGCCAGATATACGCGTTGACATTGATTATTGACTAGTTATTAATAGTAATCAATTAC
GGGGTCATTAGTTCATAGCCCATATATGGAGTTCCGCGTTACATAACTTACGGTAAATGGCCCGCCTGGC
TGACCGCCCAACGACCCCCGCCCATTGACGTCAATAATGACGTATGTTCCCATAGTAACGCCAATAGGGA
CTTTCCATTGACGTCAATGGGTGGAGTATTTACGGTAAACTGCCCACTTGGCAGTACATCAAGTGTATCA
TATGCCAAGTACGCCCCCTATTGACGTCAATGACGGTAAATGGCCCGCCTGGCATTATGCCCAGTACATG
ACCTTATGGGACTTTCCTACTTGGCAGTACATCTACGTATTAGTCATCGCTATTACCATGGTGATGCGGT
TTTGGCAGTACATCAATGGGCGTGGATAGCGGTTTGACTCACGGGGATTTCCAAGTCTCCACCCCATTGA
CGTCAATGGGAGTTTGTTTTGGCACCAAAATCAACGGGACTTTCCAAAATGTCGTAACAACTCCGCCCCA
TTGACGCAAATGGGCGGTAGGCGTGTACGGTGGGAGGTCTATATAAGCAGAGCTCTCTGGCTAACTAGAG
AACCCACTGCTTACTGGCTTATCGAAATTAATACGACTCACTATAGGGAGACCCAAGCTGGCTAGTTAAG
CTATCAACAAGTTTGTACAAAAAAGCAGGCTCCGCGGCCGCCCCCTTCACCATGGGCTCGTGCAGCAGCA
GTTCCCCGCCTTTGCCAGTGCTGGGGCTCGGGGGCCTGCGGATCAGCTCGGACTCTTCCTCGGACATTGA
GTCTGACCTTGACCGAGACCCCAATAGTGCAACGGACTCTGATGGCAGCCCGCTGTCCAACAGCCAGCCT
TCCTTCCCGGTGGAGATTTTGCCCTTCCTTTACCTGGGCTGTGCCAAGGACTCGACCAACTTGGACGTGT
TGGAAGAGTTTGGCATCAAGTACATCTTGAATGTCACCCCCAATTTGCCCAATCTGTTTGAGAATGCGGG
CGAGTTCAAATACAAGCAAATTCCTATCTCGGATCACTGGAGCCAAAACCTGTCCCAGTTTTTCCCTGAG
GCCATTTCTTTCATAGATGAAGCCCGAGGCAAAAACTGTGGTGTCCTGGTGCATTGCTTGGCAGGTATCA
GCCGCTCTGTCACCGTGACAGTGGCGTACCTCATGCAGAAGCTCAACCTGTCCATGAACGATGCTTACGA
CATTGTTAAGATGAAGAAGTCCAACATCTCCCCCAACTTCAACTTCATGGGCCAGCTGCTTGACTTCGAA
AGGACCCTGGGACTGAGCAGCCCTTGTGACAACCGTGTCCCCACTCCGCAGCTGTACTTCACCACGCCCT
CCAACCAGAACGTCTACCAGGTGGACTCCCTGCAGTCTACGTGAAAGGCACCCACCTCAAGGGTGGGCGC
GCCGACCCAGCTTTCTTGTACAAAGTGGTTGATCTAGAGGGCCCGCGGTTCGAAGGTAAGCCTATCCCTA
ACCCTCTCCTCGGTCTCGATTCTACGCGTACCGGTTAGTAATGAGTTTAAACGGGGGAGGCTAACTGAAA
CACGGAAGGAGACAATACCGGAAGGAACCCGCGCTATGACGGCAATAAAAAGACAGAATAAAACGCACGG
GTGTTGGGTCGTTTGTTCATAAACGCGGGGTTCGGTCCCAGGGCTGGCACTCTGTCGATACCCCACCGAG
ACCCCATTGGGGCCAATACGCCCGCGTTTCTTCCTTTTCCCCACCCCACCCCCCAAGTTCGGGTGAAGGC
CCAGGGCTCGCAGCCAACGTCGGGGCGGCAGGCCCTGCCATAGCAGATCCGATTCGACAGATCACTGAAA
TGTGTGGGCGTGGCTTAAGGGTGGGAAAGAATATATAAGGTGGGGGTCTTATGTAGTTTTGTATCTGTTT
TGCAGCAGCCGCCGCCGCCATGAGCACCAACTCGTTTGATGGAAGCATTGTGAGCTCATATTTGACAACG
CGCATGCCCCCATGGGCCGGGGTGCGTCAGAATGTGATGGGCTCCAGCATTGATGGTCGCCCCGTCCTGC
CCGCAAACTCTACTACCTTGACCTACGAGACCGTGTCTGGAACGCCGTTGGAGACTGCAGCCTCCGCCGC
CGCTTCAGCCGCTGCAGCCACCGCCCGCGGGATTGTGACTGACTTTGCTTTCCTGAGCCCGCTTGCAAGC
AGTGCAGCTTCCCGTTCATCCGCCCGCGATGACAAGTTGACGGCTCTTTTGGCACAATTGGATTCTTTGA
CCCGGGAACTTAATGTCGTTTCTCAGCAGCTGTTGGATCTGCGCCAGCAGGTTTCTGCCCTGAAGGCTTC
CTCCCCTCCCAATGCGGTTTAAAACATAAATAAAAAACCAGACTCTGTTTGGATTTGGATCAAGCAAGTG
TCTTGCTGTCTTTATTTAGGGGTTTTGCGCGCGCGGTAGGCCCGGGACCAGCGGTCTCGGTCGTTGAGGG
TCCTGTGTATTTTTTCCAGGACGTGGTAAAGGTGACTCTGGATGTTCAGATACATGGGCATAAGCCCGTC
TCTGGGGTGGAGGTAGCACCACTGCAGAGCTTCATGCTGCGGGGTGGTGTTGTAGATGATCCAGTCGTAG
CAGGAGCGCTGGGCGTGGTGCCTAAAAATGTCTTTCAGTAGCAAGCTGATTGCCAGGGGCAGGCCCTTGG
TGTAAGTGTTTACAAAGCGGTTAAGCTGGGATGGGTGCATACGTGGGGATATGAGATGCATCTTGGACTG
TATTTTTAGGTTGGCTATGTTCCCAGCCATATCCCTCCGGGGATTCATGTTGTGCAGAACCACCAGCACA
GTGTATCCGGTGCACTTGGGAAATTTGTCATGTAGCTTAGAAGGAAATGCGTGGAAGAACTTGGAGACGC
CCTTGTGACCTCCAAGATTTTCCATGCATTCGTCCATAATGATGGCAATGGGCCCACGGGCGGCGGCCTG
GGCGAAGATATTTCTGGGATCACTAACGTCATAGTTGTGTTCCAGGATGAGATCGTCATAGGCCATTTTT
ACAAAGCGCGGGCGGAGGGTGCCAGACTGCGGTATAATGGTTCCATCCGGCCCAGGGGCGTAGTTACCCT
CACAGATTTGCATTTCCCACGCTTTGAGTTCAGATGGGGGGATCATGTCTACCTGCGGGGCGATGAAGAA
AACGGTTTCCGGGGTAGGGGAGATCAGCTGGGAAGAAAGCAGGTTCCTGAGCAGCTGCGACTTACCGCAG
CCGGTGGGCCCGTAAATCACACCTATTACCGGCTGCAACTGGTAGTTAAGAGAGCTGCAGCTGCCGTCAT
CCCTGAGCAGGGGGGCCACTTCGTTAAGCATGTCCCTGACTCGCATGTTTTCCCTGACCAAATCCGCCAG
AAGGCGCTCGCCGCCCAGCGATAGCAGTTCTTGCAAGGAAGCAAAGTTTTTCAACGGTTTGAGACCGTCC
GCCGTAGGCATGCTTTTGAGCGTTTGACCAAGCAGTTCCAGGCGGTCCCACAGCTCGGTCACCTGCTCTA
CGGCATCTCGATCCAGCATATCTCCTCGTTTCGCGGGTTGGGGCGGCTTTCGCTGTACGGCAGTAGTCGG
TGCTCGTCCAGACGGGCCAGGGTCATGTCTTTCCACGGGCGCAGGGTCCTCGTCAGCGTAGTCTGGGTCA
CGGTGAAGGGGTGCGCTCCGGGCTGCGCGCTGGCCAGGGTGCGCTTGAGGCTGGTCCTGCTGGTGCTGAA
GCGCTGCCGGTCTTCGCCCTGCGCGTCGGCCAGGTAGCATTTGACCATGGTGTCATAGTCCAGCCCCTCC
GCGGCGTGGCCCTTGGCGCGCAGCTTGCCCTTGGAGGAGGCGCCGCACGAGGGGCAGTGCAGACTTTTGA
GGGCGTAGAGCTTGGGCGCGAGAAATACCGATTCCGGGGAGTAGGCATCCGCGCCGCAGGCCCCGCAGAC
GGTCTCGCATTCCACGAGCCAGGTGAGCTCTGGCCGTTCGGGGTCAAAAACCAGGTTTCCCCCATGCTTT
TTGATGCGTTTCTTACCTCTGGTTTCCATGAGCCGGTGTCCACGCTCGGTGACGAAAAGGCTGTCCGTGT
CCCCGTATACAGACTTGAGAGGCCTGTCCTCGAGCGGTGTTCCGCGGTCCTCCTCGTATAGAAACTCGGA
CCACTCTGAGACAAAGGCTCGCGTCCAGGCCAGCACGAAGGAGGCTAAGTGGGAGGGGTAGCGGTCGTTG
TCCACTAGGGGGTCCACTCGCTCCAGGGTGTGAAGACACATGTCGCCCTCTTCGGCATCAAGGAAGGTGA
TTGGTTTGTAGGTGTAGGCCACGTGACCGGGTGTTCCTGAAGGGGGGCTATAAAAGGGGGTGGGGGCGCG
TTCGTCCTCACTCTCTTCCGCATCGCTGTCTGCGAGGGCCAGCTGTTGGGGTGAGTACTCCCTCTGAAAA
GCGGGCATGACTTCTGCGCTAAGATTGTCAGTTTCCAAAAACGAGGAGGATTTGATATTCACCTGGCCCG
CGGTGATGCCTTTGAGGGTGGCCGCATCCATCTGGTCAGAAAAGACAATCTTTTTGTTGTCAAGCTTGGT
GGCAAACGACCCGTAGAGGGCGTTGGACAGCAACTTGGCGATGGAGCGCAGGGTTTGGTTTTTGTCGCGA
TCGGCGCGCTCCTTGGCCGCGATGTTTAGCTGCACGTATTCGCGCGCAACGCACCGCCATTCGGGAAAGA
CGGTGGTGCGCTCGTCGGGCACCAGGTGCACGCGCCAACCGCGGTTGTGCAGGGTGACAAGGTCAACGCT
GGTGGCTACCTCTCCGCGTAGGCGCTCGTTGGTCCAGCAGAGGCGGCCGCCCTTGCGCGAGCAGAATGGC
GGTAGGGGGTCTAGCTGCGTCTCGTCCGGGGGGTCTGCGTCCACGGTAAAGACCCCGGGCAGCAGGCGCG
CGTCGAAGTAGTCTATCTTGCATCCTTGCAAGTCTAGCGCCTGCTGCCATGCGCGGGCGGCAAGCGCGCG
CTCGTATGGGTTGAGTGGGGGACCCCATGGCATGGGGTGGGTGAGCGCGGAGGCGTACATGCCGCAAATG
TCGTAAACGTAGAGGGGCTCTCTGAGTATTCCAAGATATGTAGGGTAGCATCTTCCACCGCGGATGCTGG
CGCGCACGTAATCGTATAGTTCGTGCGAGGGAGCGAGGAGGTCGGGACCGAGGTTGCTACGGGCGGGCTG
CTCTGCTCGGAAGACTATCTGCCTGAAGATGGCATGTGAGTTGGATGATATGGTTGGACGCTGGAAGACG
TTGAAGCTGGCGTCTGTGAGACCTACCGCGTCACGCACGAAGGAGGCGTAGGAGTCGCGCAGCTTGTTGA
CCAGCTCGGCGGTGACCTGCACGTCTAGGGCGCAGTAGTCCAGGGTTTCCTTGATGATGTCATACTTATC
CTGTCCCTTTTTTTTCCACAGCTCGCGGTTGAGGACAAACTCTTCGCGGTCTTTCCAGTACTCTTGGATC
GGAAACCCGTCGGCCTCCGAACGGTAAGAGCCTAGCATGTAGAACTGGTTGACGGCCTGGTAGGCGCAGC
ATCCCTTTTCTACGGGTAGCGCGTATGCCTGCGCGGCCTTCCGGAGCGAGGTGTGGGTGAGCGCAAAGGT
GTCCCTGACCATGACTTTGAGGTACTGGTATTTGAAGTCAGTGTCGTCGCATCCGCCCTGCTCCCAGAGC
AAAAAGTCCGTGCGCTTTTTGGAACGCGGATTTGGCAGGGCGAAGGTGACATCGTTGAAGAGTATCTTTC
CCGCGCGAGGCATAAAGTTGCGTGTGATGCGGAAGGGTCCCGGCACCTCGGAACGGTTGTTAATTACCTG
GGCGGCGAGCACGATCTCGTCAAAGCCGTTGATGTTGTGGCCCACAATGTAAAGTTCCAAGAAGCGCGGG
ATGCCCTTGATGGAAGGCAATTTTTTAAGTTCCTCGTAGGTGAGCTCTTCAGGGGAGCTGAGCCCGTGCT
CTGAAAGGGCCCAGTCTGCAAGATGAGGGTTGGAAGCGACGAATGAGCTCCACAGGTCACGGGCCATTAG
CATTTGCAGGTGGTCGCGAAAGGTCCTAAACTGGCGACCTATGGCCATTTTTTCTGGGGTGATGCAGTAG
AAGGTAAGCGGGTCTTGTTCCCAGCGGTCCCATCCAAGGTTCGCGGCTAGGTCTCGCGCGGCAGTCACTA
GAGGCTCATCTCCGCCGAACTTCATGACCAGCATGAAGGGCACGAGCTGCTTCCCAAAGGCCCCCATCCA
AGTATAGGTCTCTACATCGTAGGTGACAAAGAGACGCTCGGTGCGAGGATGCGAGCCGATCGGGAAGAAC
TGGATCTCCCGCCACCAATTGGAGGAGTGGCTATTGATGTGGTGAAAGTAGAAGTCCCTGCGACGGGCCG
AACACTCGTGCTGGCTTTTGTAAAAACGTGCGCAGTACTGGCAGCGGTGCACGGGCTGTACATCCTGCAC
GAGGTTGACCTGACGACCGCGCACAAGGAAGCAGAGTGGGAATTTGAGCCCCTCGCCTGGCGGGTTTGGC
TGGTGGTCTTCTACTTCGGCTGCTTGTCCTTGACCGTCTGGCTGCTCGAGGGGAGTTACGGTGGATCGGA
CCACCACGCCGCGCGAGCCCAAAGTCCAGATGTCCGCGCGCGGCGGTCGGAGCTTGATGACAACATCGCG
CAGATGGGAGCTGTCCATGGTCTGGAGCTCCCGCGGCGTCAGGTCAGGCGGGAGCTCCTGCAGGTTTACC
TCGCATAGACGGGTCAGGGCGCGGGCTAGATCCAGGTGATACCTAATTTCCAGGGGCTGGTTGGTGGCGG
CGTCGATGGCTTGCAAGAGGCCGCATCCCCGCGGCGCGACTACGGTACCGCGCGGCGGGCGGTGGGCCGC
GGGGGTGTCCTTGGATGATGCATCTAAAAGCGGTGACGCGGGCGAGCCCCCGGAGGTAGGGGGGGCTCCG
GACCCGCCGGGAGAGGGGGCAGGGGCACGTCGGCGCCGCGCGCGGGCAGGAGCTGGTGCTGCGCGCGTAG
GTTGCTGGCGAACGCGACGACGCGGCGGTTGATCTCCTGAATCTGGCGCCTCTGCGTGAAGACGACGGGC
CCGGTGAGCTTGAACCTGAAAGAGAGTTCGACAGAATCAATTTCGGTGTCGTTGACGGCGGCCTGGCGCA
AAATCTCCTGCACGTCTCCTGAGTTGTCTTGATAGGCGATCTCGGCCATGAACTGCTCGATCTCTTCCTC
CTGGAGATCTCCGCGTCCGGCTCGCTCCACGGTGGCGGCGAGGTCGTTGGAAATGCGGGCCATGAGCTGC
GAGAAGGCGTTGAGGCCTCCCTCGTTCCAGACGCGGCTGTAGACCACGCCCCCTTCGGCATCGCGGGCGC
GCATGACCACCTGCGCGAGATTGAGCTCCACGTGCCGGGCGAAGACGGCGTAGTTTCGCAGGCGCTGAAA
GAGGTAGTTGAGGGTGGTGGCGGTGTGTTCTGCCACGAAGAAGTACATAACCCAGCGTCGCAACGTGGAT
TCGTTGATATCCCCCAAGGCCTCAAGGCGCTCCATGGCCTCGTAGAAGTCCACGGCGAAGTTGAAAAACT
GGGAGTTGCGCGCCGACACGGTTAACTCCTCCTCCAGAAGACGGATGAGCTCGGCGACAGTGTCGCGCAC
CTCGCGCTCAAAGGCTACAGGGGCCTCTTCTTCTTCTTCAATCTCCTCTTCCATAAGGGCCTCCCCTTCT
TCTTCTTCTGGCGGCGGTGGGGGAGGGGGGACACGGCGGCGACGACGGCGCACCGGGAGGCGGTCGACAA
AGCGCTCGATCATCTCCCCGCGGCGACGGCGCATGGTCTCGGTGACGGCGCGGCCGTTCTCGCGGGGGCG
CAGTTGGAAGACGCCGCCCGTCATGTCCCGGTTATGGGTTGGCGGGGGGCTGCCATGCGGCAGGGATACG
GCGCTAACGATGCATCTCAACAATTGTTGTGTAGGTACTCCGCCGCCGAGGGACCTGAGCGAGTCCGCAT
CGACCGGATCGGAAAACCTCTCGAGAAAGGCGTCTAACCAGTCACAGTCGCAAGGTAGGCTGAGCACCGT
GGCGGGCGGCAGCGGGCGGCGGTCGGGGTTGTTTCTGGCGGAGGTGCTGCTGATGATGTAATTAAAGTAG
GCGGTCTTGAGACGGCGGATGGTCGACAGAAGCACCATGTCCTTGGGTCCGGCCTGCTGAATGCGCAGGC
GGTCGGCCATGCCCCAGGCTTCGTTTTGACATCGGCGCAGGTCTTTGTAGTAGTCTTGCATGAGCCTTTC
TACCGGCACTTCTTCTTCTCCTTCCTCTTGTCCTGCATCTCTTGCATCTATCGCTGCGGCGGCGGCGGAG
TTTGGCCGTAGGTGGCGCCCTCTTCCTCCCATGCGTGTGACCCCGAAGCCCCTCATCGGCTGAAGCAGGG
CTAGGTCGGCGACAACGCGCTCGGCTAATATGGCCTGCTGCACCTGCGTGAGGGTAGACTGGAAGTCATC
CATGTCCACAAAGCGGTGGTATGCGCCCGTGTTGATGGTGTAAGTGCAGTTGGCCATAACGGACCAGTTA
ACGGTCTGGTGACCCGGCTGCGAGAGCTCGGTGTACCTGAGACGCGAGTAAGCCCTCGAGTCAAATACGT
AGTCGTTGCAAGTCCGCACCAGGTACTGGTATCCCACCAAAAAGTGCGGCGGCGGCTGGCGGTAGAGGGG
CCAGCGTAGGGTGGCCGGGGCTCCGGGGGCGAGATCTTCCAACATAAGGCGATGATATCCGTAGATGTAC
CTGGACATCCAGGTGATGCCGGCGGCGGTGGTGGAGGCGCGCGGAAAGTCGCGGACGCGGTTCCAGATGT
TGCGCAGCGGCAAAAAGTGCTCCATGGTCGGGACGCTCTGGCCGGTCAGGCGCGCGCAATCGTTGACGCT
CTAGACCGTGCAAAAGGAGAGCCTGTAAGCGGGCACTCTTCCGTGGTCTGGTGGATAAATTCGCAAGGGT
ATCATGGCGGACGACCGGGGTTCGAGCCCCGTATCCGGCCGTCCGCCGTGATCCATGCGGTTACCGCCCG
CGTGTCGAACCCAGGTGTGCGACGTCAGACAACGGGGGAGTGCTCCTTTTGGCTTCCTTCCAGGCGCGGC
GGCTGCTGCGCTAGCTTTTTTGGCCACTGGCCGCGCGCAGCGTAAGCGGTTAGGCTGGAAAGCGAAAGCA
TTAAGTGGCTCGCTCCCTGTAGCCGGAGGGTTATTTTCCAAGGGTTGAGTCGCGGGACCCCCGGTTCGAG
TCTCGGACCGGCCGGACTGCGGCGAACGGGGGTTTGCCTCCCCGTCATGCAAGACCCCGCTTGCAAATTC
CTCCGGAAACAGGGACGAGCCCCTTTTTTGCTTTTCCCAGATGCATCCGGTGCTGCGGCAGATGCGCCCC
CCTCCTCAGCAGCGGCAAGAGCAAGAGCAGCGGCAGACATGCAGGGCACCCTCCCCTCCTCCTACCGCGT
CAGGAGGGGCGACATCCGCGGTTGACGCGGCAGCAGATGGTGATTACGAACCCCCGCGGCGCCGGGCCCG
GCACTACCTGGACTTGGAGGAGGGCGAGGGCCTGGCGCGGCTAGGAGCGCCCTCTCCTGAGCGGCACCCA
AGGGTGCAGCTGAAGCGTGATACGCGTGAGGCGTACGTGCCGCGGCAGAACCTGTTTCGCGACCGCGAGG
GAGAGGAGCCCGAGGAGATGCGGGATCGAAAGTTCCACGCAGGGCGCGAGCTGCGGCATGGCCTGAATCG
CGAGCGGTTGCTGCGCGAGGAGGACTTTGAGCCCGACGCGCGAACCGGGATTAGTCCCGCGCGCGCACAC
GTGGCGGCCGCCGACCTGGTAACCGCATACGAGCAGACGGTGAACCAGGAGATTAACTTTCAAAAAAGCT
TTAACAACCACGTGCGTACGCTTGTGGCGCGCGAGGAGGTGGCTATAGGACTGATGCATCTGTGGGACTT
TGTAAGCGCGCTGGAGCAAAACCCAAATAGCAAGCCGCTCATGGCGCAGCTGTTCCTTATAGTGCAGCAC
AGCAGGGACAACGAGGCATTCAGGGATGCGCTGCTAAACATAGTAGAGCCCGAGGGCCGCTGGCTGCTCG
ATTTGATAAACATCCTGCAGAGCATAGTGGTGCAGGAGCGCAGCTTGAGCCTGGCTGACAAGGTGGCCGC
CATCAACTATTCCATGCTTAGCCTGGGCAAGTTTTACGCCCGCAAGATATACCATACCCCTTACGTTCCC
ATAGACAAGGAGGTAAAGATCGAGGGGTTCTACATGCGCATGGCGCTGAAGGTGCTTACCTTGAGCGACG
ACCTGGGCGTTTATCGCAACGAGCGCATCCACAAGGCCGTGAGCGTGAGCCGGCGGCGCGAGCTCAGCGA
CCGCGAGCTGATGCACAGCCTGCAAAGGGCCCTGGCTGGCACGGGCAGCGGCGATAGAGAGGCCGAGTCC
TACTTTGACGCGGGCGCTGACCTGCGCTGGGCCCCAAGCCGACGCGCCCTGGAGGCAGCTGGGGCCGGAC
CTGGGCTGGCGGTGGCACCCGCGCGCGCTGGCAACGTCGGCGGCGTGGAGGAATATGACGAGGACGATGA
GTACGAGCCAGAGGACGGCGAGTACTAAGCGGTGATGTTTCTGATCAGATGATGCAAGACGCAACGGACC
CGGCGGTGCGGGCGGCGCTGCAGAGCCAGCCGTCCGGCCTTAACTCCACGGACGACTGGCGCCAGGTCAT
GGACCGCATCATGTCGCTGACTGCGCGCAATCCTGACGCGTTCCGGCAGCAGCCGCAGGCCAACCGGCTC
TCCGCAATTCTGGAAGCGGTGGTCCCGGCGCGCGCAAACCCCACGCACGAGAAGGTGCTGGCGATCGTAA
ACGCGCTGGCCGAAAACAGGGCCATCCGGCCCGACGAGGCCGGCCTGGTCTACGACGCGCTGCTTCAGCG
CGTGGCTCGTTACAACAGCGGCAACGTGCAGACCAACCTGGACCGGCTGGTGGGGGATGTGCGCGAGGCC
GTGGCGCAGCGTGAGCGCGCGCAGCAGCAGGGCAACCTGGGCTCCATGGTTGCACTAAACGCCTTCCTGA
GTACACAGCCCGCCAACGTGCCGCGGGGACAGGAGGACTACACCAACTTTGTGAGCGCACTGCGGCTAAT
GGTGACTGAGACACCGCAAAGTGAGGTGTACCAGTCTGGGCCAGACTATTTTTTCCAGACCAGTAGACAA
GGCCTGCAGACCGTAAACCTGAGCCAGGCTTTCAAAAACTTGCAGGGGCTGTGGGGGGTGCGGGCTCCCA
CAGGCGACCGCGCGACCGTGTCTAGCTTGCTGACGCCCAACTCGCGCCTGTTGCTGCTGCTAATAGCGCC
CTTCACGGACAGTGGCAGCGTGTCCCGGGACACATACCTAGGTCACTTGCTGACACTGTACCGCGAGGCC
ATAGGTCAGGCGCATGTGGACGAGCATACTTTCCAGGAGATTACAAGTGTCAGCCGCGCGCTGGGGCAGG
AGGACACGGGCAGCCTGGAGGCAACCCTAAACTACCTGCTGACCAACCGGCGGCAGAAGATCCCCTCGTT
GCACAGTTTAAACAGCGAGGAGGAGCGCATTTTGCGCTACGTGCAGCAGAGCGTGAGCCTTAACCTGATG
CGCGACGGGGTAACGCCCAGCGTGGCGCTGGACATGACCGCGCGCAACATGGAACCGGGCATGTATGCCT
CAAACCGGCCGTTTATCAACCGCCTAATGGACTACTTGCATCGCGCGGCCGCCGTGAACCCCGAGTATTT
CACCAATGCCATCTTGAACCCGCACTGGCTACCGCCCCCTGGTTTCTACACCGGGGGATTCGAGGTGCCC
GAGGGTAACGATGGATTCCTCTGGGACGACATAGACGACAGCGTGTTTTCCCCGCAACCGCAGACCCTGC
TAGAGTTGCAACAGCGCGAGCAGGCAGAGGCGGCGCTGCGAAAGGAAAGCTTCCGCAGGCCAAGCAGCTT
GTCCGATCTAGGCGCTGCGGCCCCGCGGTCAGATGCTAGTAGCCCATTTCCAAGCTTGATAGGGTCTCTT
ACCAGCACTCGCACCACCCGCCCGCGCCTGCTGGGCGAGGAGGAGTACCTAAACAACTCGCTGCTGCAGC
CGCAGCGCGAAAAAAACCTGCCTCCGGCATTTCCCAACAACGGGATAGAGAGCCTAGTGGACAAGATGAG
TAGATGGAAGACGTACGCGCAGGAGCACAGGGACGTGCCAGGCCCGCGCCCGCCCACCCGTCGTCAAAGG
CACGACCGTCAGCGGGGTCTGGTGTGGGAGGACGATGACTCGGCAGACGACAGCAGCGTCCTGGATTTGG
GAGGGAGTGGCAACCCGTTTGCGCACCTTCGCCCCAGGCTGGGGAGAATGTTTTAAAAAAAAAAAAAGCA
TGATGCAAAATAAAAAACTCACCAAGGCCATGGCACCGAGCGTTGGTTTTCTTGTATTCCCCTTAGTATG
CGGCGCGCGGCGATGTATGAGGAAGGTCCTCCTCCCTCCTACGAGAGTGTGGTGAGCGCGGCGCCAGTGG
CGGCGGCGCTGGGTTCTCCCTTCGATGCTCCCCTGGACCCGCCGTTTGTGCCTCCGCGGTACCTGCGGCC
TACCGGGGGGAGAAACAGCATCCGTTACTCTGAGTTGGCACCCCTATTCGACACCACCCGTGTGTACCTG
GTGGACAACAAGTCAACGGATGTGGCATCCCTGAACTACCAGAACGACCACAGCAACTTTCTGACCACGG
TCATTCAAAACAATGACTACAGCCCGGGGGAGGCAAGCACACAGACCATCAATCTTGACGACCGGTCGCA
CTGGGGCGGCGACCTGAAAACCATCCTGCATACCAACATGCCAAATGTGAACGAGTTCATGTTTACCAAT
AAGTTTAAGGCGCGGGTGATGGTGTCGCGCTTGCCTACTAAGGACAATCAGGTGGAGCTGAAATACGAGT
GGGTGGAGTTCACGCTGCCCGAGGGCAACTACTCCGAGACCATGACCATAGACCTTATGAACAACGCGAT
CGTGGAGCACTACTTGAAAGTGGGCAGACAGAACGGGGTTCTGGAAAGCGACATCGGGGTAAAGTTTGAC
ACCCGCAACTTCAGACTGGGGTTTGACCCCGTCACTGGTCTTGTCATGCCTGGGGTATATACAAACGAAG
CCTTCCATCCAGACATCATTTTGCTGCCAGGATGCGGGGTGGACTTCACCCACAGCCGCCTGAGCAACTT
GTTGGGCATCCGCAAGCGGCAACCCTTCCAGGAGGGCTTTAGGATCACCTACGATGATCTGGAGGGTGGT
AACATTCCCGCACTGTTGGATGTGGACGCCTACCAGGCGAGCTTGAAAGATGACACCGAACAGGGCGGGG
GTGGCGCAGGCGGCAGCAACAGCAGTGGCAGCGGCGCGGAAGAGAACTCCAACGCGGCAGCCGCGGCAAT
GCAGCCGGTGGAGGACATGAACGATCATGCCATTCGCGGCGACACCTTTGCCACACGGGCTGAGGAGAAG
CGCGCTGAGGCCGAAGCAGCGGCCGAAGCTGCCGCCCCCGCTGCGCAACCCGAGGTCGAGAAGCCTCAGA
AGAAACCGGTGATCAAACCCCTGACAGAGGACAGCAAGAAACGCAGTTACAACCTAATAAGCAATGACAG
CACCTTCACCCAGTACCGCAGCTGGTACCTTGCATACAACTACGGCGACCCTCAGACCGGAATCCGCTCA
TGGACCCTGCTTTGCACTCCTGACGTAACCTGCGGCTCGGAGCAGGTCTACTGGTCGTTGCCAGACATGA
TGCAAGACCCCGTGACCTTCCGCTCCACGCGCCAGATCAGCAACTTTCCGGTGGTGGGCGCCGAGCTGTT
GCCCGTGCACTCCAAGAGCTTCTACAACGACCAGGCCGTCTACTCCCAACTCATCCGCCAGTTTACCTCT
CTGACCCACGTGTTCAATCGCTTTCCCGAGAACCAGATTTTGGCGCGCCCGCCAGCCCCCACCATCACCA
CCGTCAGTGAAAACGTTCCTGCTCTCACAGATCACGGGACGCTACCGCTGCGCAACAGCATCGGAGGAGT
CCAGCGAGTGACCATTACTGACGCCAGACGCCGCACCTGCCCCTACGTTTACAAGGCCCTGGGCATAGTC
TCGCCGCGCGTCCTATCGAGCCGCACTTTTTGAGCAAGCATGTCCATCCTTATATCGCCCAGCAATAACA
CAGGCTGGGGCCTGCGCTTCCCAAGCAAGATGTTTGGCGGGGCCAAGAAGCGCTCCGACCAACACCCAGT
GCGCGTGCGCGGGCACTACCGCGCGCCCTGGGGCGCGCACAAACGCGGCCGCACTGGGCGCACCACCGTC
GATGACGCCATCGACGCGGTGGTGGAGGAGGCGCGCAACTACACGCCCACGCCGCCACCAGTGTCCACAG
TGGACGCGGCCATTCAGACCGTGGTGCGCGGAGCCCGGCGCTATGCTAAAATGAAGAGACGGCGGAGGCG
CGTAGCACGTCGCCACCGCCGCCGACCCGGCACTGCCGCCCAACGCGCGGCGGCGGCCCTGCTTAACCGC
GCACGTCGCACCGGCCGACGGGCGGCCATGCGGGCCGCTCGAAGGCTGGCCGCGGGTATTGTCACTGTGC
CCCCCAGGTCCAGGCGACGAGCGGCCGCCGCAGCAGCCGCGGCCATTAGTGCTATGACTCAGGGTCGCAG
GGGCAACGTGTATTGGGTGCGCGACTCGGTTAGCGGCCTGCGCGTGCCCGTGCGCACCCGCCCCCCGCGC
AACTAGATTGCAAGAAAAAACTACTTAGACTCGTACTGTTGTATGTATCCAGCGGCGGCGGCGCGCAACG
AAGCTATGTCCAAGCGCAAAATCAAAGAAGAGATGCTCCAGGTCATCGCGCCGGAGATCTATGGCCCCCC
GAAGAAGGAAGAGCAGGATTACAAGCCCCGAAAGCTAAAGCGGGTCAAAAAGAAAAAGAAAGATGATGAT
GATGAACTTGACGACGAGGTGGAACTGCTGCACGCTACCGCGCCCAGGCGACGGGTACAGTGGAAAGGTC
GACGCGTAAAACGTGTTTTGCGACCCGGCACCACCGTAGTCTTTACGCCCGGTGAGCGCTCCACCCGCAC
CTACAAGCGCGTGTATGATGAGGTGTACGGCGACGAGGACCTGCTTGAGCAGGCCAACGAGCGCCTCGGG
GAGTTTGCCTACGGAAAGCGGCATAAGGACATGCTGGCGTTGCCGCTGGACGAGGGCAACCCAACACCTA
GCCTAAAGCCCGTAACACTGCAGCAGGTGCTGCCCGCGCTTGCACCGTCCGAAGAAAAGCGCGGCCTAAA
GCGCGAGTCTGGTGACTTGGCACCCACCGTGCAGCTGATGGTACCCAAGCGCCAGCGACTGGAAGATGTC
TTGGAAAAAATGACCGTGGAACCTGGGCTGGAGCCCGAGGTCCGCGTGCGGCCAATCAAGCAGGTGGCGC
CGGGACTGGGCGTGCAGACCGTGGACGTTCAGATACCCACTACCAGTAGCACCAGTATTGCCACCGCCAC
AGAGGGCATGGAGACACAAACGTCCCCGGTTGCCTCAGCGGTGGCGGATGCCGCGGTGCAGGCGGTCGCT
GCGGCCGCGTCCAAGACCTCTACGGAGGTGCAAACGGACCCGTGGATGTTTCGCGTTTCAGCCCCCCGGC
GCCCGCGCCGTTCGAGGAAGTACGGCGCCGCCAGCGCGCTACTGCCCGAATATGCCCTACATCCTTCCAT
TGCGCCTACCCCCGGCTATCGTGGCTACACCTACCGCCCCAGAAGACGAGCAACTACCCGACGCCGAACC
ACCACTGGAACCCGCCGCCGCCGTCGCCGTCGCCAGCCCGTGCTGGCCCCGATTTCCGTGCGCAGGGTGG
CTCGCGAAGGAGGCAGGACCCTGGTGCTGCCAACAGCGCGCTACCACCCCAGCATCGTTTAAAAGCCGGT
CTTTGTGGTTCTTGCAGATATGGCCCTCACCTGCCGCCTCCGTTTCCCGGTGCCGGGATTCCGAGGAAGA
ATGCACCGTAGGAGGGGCATGGCCGGCCACGGCCTGACGGGCGGCATGCGTCGTGCGCACCACCGGCGGC
GGCGCGCGTCGCACCGTCGCATGCGCGGCGGTATCCTGCCCCTCCTTATTCCACTGATCGCCGCGGCGAT
TGGCGCCGTGCCCGGAATTGCATCCGTGGCCTTGCAGGCGCAGAGACACTGATTAAAAACAAGTTGCATG
TGGAAAAATCAAAATAAAAAGTCTGGACTCTCACGCTCGCTTGGTCCTGTAACTATTTTGTAGAATGGAA
GACATCAACTTTGCGTCTCTGGCCCCGCGACACGGCTCGCGCCCGTTCATGGGAAACTGGCAAGATATCG
GCACCAGCAATATGAGCGGTGGCGCCTTCAGCTGGGGCTCGCTGTGGAGCGGCATTAAAAATTTCGGTTC
CACCGTTAAGAACTATGGCAGCAAGGCCTGGAACAGCAGCACAGGCCAGATGCTGAGGGATAAGTTGAAA
GAGCAAAATTTCCAACAAAAGGTGGTAGATGGCCTGGCCTCTGGCATTAGCGGGGTGGTGGACCTGGCCA
ACCAGGCAGTGCAAAATAAGATTAACAGTAAGCTTGATCCCCGCCCTCCCGTAGAGGAGCCTCCACCGGC
CGTGGAGACAGTGTCTCCAGAGGGGCGTGGCGAAAAGCGTCCGCGCCCCGACAGGGAAGAAACTCTGGTG
ACGCAAATAGACGAGCCTCCCTCGTACGAGGAGGCACTAAAGCAAGGCCTGCCCACCACCCGTCCCATCG
CGCCCATGGCTACCGGAGTGCTGGGCCAGCACACACCCGTAACGCTGGACCTGCCTCCCCCCGCCGACAC
CCAGCAGAAACCTGTGCTGCCAGGCCCGACCGCCGTTGTTGTAACCCGTCCTAGCCGCGCGTCCCTGCGC
CGCGCCGCCAGCGGTCCGCGATCGTTGCGGCCCGTAGCCAGTGGCAACTGGCAAAGCACACTGAACAGCA
TCGTGGGTCTGGGGGTGCAATCCCTGAAGCGCCGACGATGCTTCTGATAGCTAACGTGTCGTATGTGTGT
CATGTATGCGTCCATGTCGCCGCCAGAGGAGCTGCTGAGCCGCCGCGCGCCCGCTTTCCAAGATGGCTAC
CCCTTCGATGATGCCGCAGTGGTCTTACATGCACATCTCGGGCCAGGACGCCTCGGAGTACCTGAGCCCC
GGGCTGGTGCAGTTTGCCCGCGCCACCGAGACGTACTTCAGCCTGAATAACAAGTTTAGAAACCCCACGG
TGGCGCCTACGCACGACGTGACCACAGACCGGTCCCAGCGTTTGACGCTGCGGTTCATCCCTGTGGACCG
TGAGGATACTGCGTACTCGTACAAGGCGCGGTTCACCCTAGCTGTGGGTGATAACCGTGTGCTGGACATG
GCTTCCACGTACTTTGACATCCGCGGCGTGCTGGACAGGGGCCCTACTTTTAAGCCCTACTCTGGCACTG
CCTACAACGCCCTGGCTCCCAAGGGTGCCCCAAATCCTTGCGAATGGGATGAAGCTGCTACTGCTCTTGA
AATAAACCTAGAAGAAGAGGACGATGACAACGAAGACGAAGTAGACGAGCAAGCTGAGCAGCAAAAAACT
CACGTATTTGGGCAGGCGCCTTATTCTGGTATAAATATTACAAAGGAGGGTATTCAAATAGGTGTCGAAG
GTCAAACACCTAAATATGCCGATAAAACATTTCAACCTGAACCTCAAATAGGAGAATCTCAGTGGTACGA
AACAGAAATTAATCATGCAGCTGGGAGAGTCCTAAAAAAGACTACCCCAATGAAACCATGTTACGGTTCA
TATGCAAAACCCACAAATGAAAATGGAGGGCAAGGCATTCTTGTAAAGCAACAAAATGGAAAGCTAGAAA
GTCAAGTGGAAATGCAATTTTTCTCAACTACTGAGGCAGCCGCAGGCAATGGTGATAACTTGACTCCTAA
AGTGGTATTGTACAGTGAAGATGTAGATATAGAAACCCCAGACACTCATATTTCTTACATGCCCACTATT
AAGGAAGGTAACTCACGAGAACTAATGGGCCAACAATCTATGCCCAACAGGCCTAATTACATTGCTTTTA
GGGACAATTTTATTGGTCTAATGTATTACAACAGCACGGGTAATATGGGTGTTCTGGCGGGCCAAGCATC
GCAGTTGAATGCTGTTGTAGATTTGCAAGACAGAAACACAGAGCTTTCATACCAGCTTTTGCTTGATTCC
ATTGGTGATAGAACCAGGTACTTTTCTATGTGGAATCAGGCTGTTGACAGCTATGATCCAGATGTTAGAA
TTATTGAAAATCATGGAACTGAAGATGAACTTCCAAATTACTGCTTTCCACTGGGAGGTGTGATTAATAC
AGAGACTCTTACCAAGGTAAAACCTAAAACAGGTCAGGAAAATGGATGGGAAAAAGATGCTACAGAATTT
TCAGATAAAAATGAAATAAGAGTTGGAAATAATTTTGCCATGGAAATCAATCTAAATGCCAACCTGTGGA
GAAATTTCCTGTACTCCAACATAGCGCTGTATTTGCCCGACAAGCTAAAGTACAGTCCTTCCAACGTAAA
AATTTCTGATAACCCAAACACCTACGACTACATGAACAAGCGAGTGGTGGCTCCCGGGCTAGTGGACTGC
TACATTAACCTTGGAGCACGCTGGTCCCTTGACTATATGGACAACGTCAACCCATTTAACCACCACCGCA
ATGCTGGCCTGCGCTACCGCTCAATGTTGCTGGGCAATGGTCGCTATGTGCCCTTCCACATCCAGGTGCC
TCAGAAGTTCTTTGCCATTAAAAACCTCCTTCTCCTGCCGGGCTCATACACCTACGAGTGGAACTTCAGG
AAGGATGTTAACATGGTTCTGCAGAGCTCCCTAGGAAATGACCTAAGGGTTGACGGAGCCAGCATTAAGT
TTGATAGCATTTGCCTTTACGCCACCTTCTTCCCCATGGCCCACAACACCGCCTCCACGCTTGAGGCCAT
GCTTAGAAACGACACCAACGACCAGTCCTTTAACGACTATCTC
[453 nt withheld, positions 19854-20306]
CAGCCCATGAGCCGTCAGGTGGTGGATGATACTAAATACAAGGACTACCAACAGGTGGGCATCCTACACC
AACACAACAACTCTGGATTTGTTGGCTACCTTGCCCCCACCATGCGCGAAGGACAGGCCTACCCTGCTAA
CTTCCCCTATCCGCTTATAGGCAAGACCGCAGTTGACAGCATTACCCAGAAAAAGTTTCTTTGCGATCGC
ACCCTTTGGCGCATCCCATTCTCCAGTAACTTTATGTCCATGGGCGCACTCACAGACCTGGGCCAAAACC
TTCTCTACGCCAACTCCGCCCACGCGCTAGACATGACTTTTGAGGTGGATCCCATGGACGAGCCCACCCT
TCTTTATGTTTTGTTTGAAGTCTTTGACGTGGTCCGTGTGCACCAGCCGCACCGCGGCGTCATCGAAACC
GTGTACCTGCGCACGCCCTTCTCGGCCGGCAACGCCACAACATAAAGAAGCAAGCAACATCAACAACAGC
TGCCGCCATGGGCTCCAGTGAGCAGGAACTGAAAGCCATTGTCAAAGATCTTGGTTGTGGGCCATATTTT
TTGGGCACCTATGACAAGCGCTTTCCAGGCTTTGTTTCTCCACACAAGCTCGCCTGCGCCATAGTCAATA
CGGCCGGTCGCGAGACTGGGGGCGTACACTGGATGGCCTTTGCCTGGAACCCGCACTCAAAAACATGCTA
CCTCTTTGAGCCCTTTGGCTTTTCTGACCAGCGACTCAAGCAGGTTTACCAGTTTGAGTACGAGTCACTC
CTGCGCCGTAGCGCCATTGCTTCTTCCCCCGACCGCTGTATAACGCTGGAAAAGTCCACCCAAAGCGTAC
AGGGGCCCAACTCGGCCGCCTGTGGACTATTCTGCTGCATGTTTCTCCACGCCTTTGCCAACTGGCCCCA
AACTCCCATGGATCACAACCCCACCATGAACCTTATTACCGGGGTACCCAACTCCATGCTCAACAGTCCC
CAGGTACAGCCCACCCTGCGTCGCAACCAGGAACAGCTCTACAGCTTCCTGGAGCGCCACTCGCCCTACT
TCCGCAGCCACAGTGCGCAGATTAGGAGCGCCACTTCTTTTTGTCACTTGAAAAACATGTAAAAATAATG
TACTAGAGACACTTTCAATAAAGGCAAATGCTTTTATTTGTACACTCTCGGGTGATTATTTACCCCCACC
CTTGCCGTCTGCGCCGTTTAAAAATCAAAGGGGTTCTGCCGCGCATCGCTATGCGCCACTGGCAGGGACA
CGTTGCGATACTGGTGTTTAGTGCTCCACTTAAACTCAGGCACAACCATCCGCGGCAGCTCGGTGAAGTT
TTCACTCCACAGGCTGCGCACCATCACCAACGCGTTTAGCAGGTCGGGCGCCGATATCTTGAAGTCGCAG
TTGGGGCCTCCGCCCTGCGCGCGCGAGTTGCGATACACAGGGTTGCAGCACTGGAACACTATCAGCGCCG
GGTGGTGCACGCTGGCCAGCACGCTCTTGTCGGAGATCAGATCCGCGTCCAGGTCCTCCGCGTTGCTCAG
GGCGAACGGAGTCAACTTTGGTAGCTGCCTTCCCAAAAAGGGCGCGTGCCCAGGCTTTGAGTTGCACTCG
CACCGTAGTGGCATCAAAAGGTGACCGTGCCCGGTCTGGGCGTTAGGATACAGCGCCTGCATAAAAGCCT
TGATCTGCTTAAAAGCCACCTGAGCCTTTGCGCCTTCAGAGAAGAACATGCCGCAAGACTTGCCGGAAAA
CTGATTGGCCGGACAGGCCGCGTCGTGCACGCAGCACCTTGCGTCGGTGTTGGAGATCTGCACCACATTT
CGGCCCCACCGGTTCTTCACGATCTTGGCCTTGCTAGACTGCTCCTTCAGCGCGCGCTGCCCGTTTTCGC
TCGTCACATCCATTTCAATCACGTGCTCCTTATTTATCATAATGCTTCCGTGTAGACACTTAAGCTCGCC
TTCGATCTCAGCGCAGCGGTGCAGCCACAACGCGCAGCCCGTGGGCTCGTGATGCTTGTAGGTCACCTCT
GCAAACGACTGCAGGTACGCCTGCAGGAATCGCCCCATCATCGTCACAAAGGTCTTGTTGCTGGTGAAGG
TCAGCTGCAACCCGCGGTGCTCCTCGTTCAGCCAGGTCTTGCATACGGCCGCCAGAGCTTCCACTTGGTC
AGGCAGTAGTTTGAAGTTCGCCTTTAGATCGTTATCCACGTGGTACTTGTCCATCAGCGCGCGCGCAGCC
TCCATGCCCTTCTCCCACGCAGACACGATCGGCACACTCAGCGGGTTCATCACCGTAATTTCACTTTCCG
CTTCGCTGGGCTCTTCCTCTTCCTCTTGCGTCCGCATACCACGCGCCACTGGGTCGTCTTCATTCAGCCG
CCGCACTGTGCGCTTACCTCCTTTGCCATGCTTGATTAGCACCGGTGGGTTGCTGAAACCCACCATTTGT
AGCGCCACATCTTCTCTTTCTTCCTCGCTGTCCACGATTACCTCTGGTGATGGCGGGCGCTCGGGCTTGG
GAGAAGGGCGCTTCTTTTTCTTCTTGGGCGCAATGGCCAAATCCGCCGCCGAGGTCGATGGCCGCGGGCT
GGGTGTGCGCGGCACCAGCGCGTCTTGTGATGAGTCTTCCTCGTCCTCGGACTCGATACGCCGCCTCATC
CGCTTTTTTGGGGGCGCCCGGGGAGGCGGCGGCGACGGGGACGGGGACGACACGTCCTCCATGGTTGGGG
GACGTCGCGCCGCACCGCGTCCGCGCTCGGGGGTGGTTTCGCGCTGCTCCTCTTCCCGACTGGCCATTTC
CTTCTCCTATAGGCAGAAAAAGATCATGGAGTCAGTCGAGAAGAAGGACAGCCTAACCGCCCCCTCTGAG
TTCGCCACCACCGCCTCCACCGATGCCGCCAACGCGCCTACCACCTTCCCCGTCGAGGCACCCCCGCTTG
AGGAGGAGGAAGTGATTATCGAGCAGGACCCAGGTTTTGTAAGCGAAGACGACGAGGACCGCTCAGTACC
AACAGAGGATAAAAAGCAAGACCAGGACAACGCAGAGGCAAACGAGGAACAAGTCGGGCGGGGGGACGAA
AGGCATGGCGACTACCTAGATGTGGGAGACGACGTGCTGTTGAAGCATCTGCAGCGCCAGTGCGCCATTA
TCTGCGACGCGTTGCAAGAGCGCAGCGATGTGCCCCTCGCCATAGCGGATGTCAGCCTTGCCTACGAACG
CCACCTATTCTCACCGCGCGTACCCCCCAAACGCCAAGAAAACGGCACATGCGAGCCCAACCCGCGCCTC
AACTTCTACCCCGTATTTGCCGTGCCAGAGGTGCTTGCCACCTATCACATCTTTTTCCAAAACTGCAAGA
TACCCCTATCCTGCCGTGCCAACCGCAGCCGAGCGGACAAGCAGCTGGCCTTGCGGCAGGGCGCTGTCAT
ACCTGATATCGCCTCGCTCAACGAAGTGCCAAAAATCTTTGAGGGTCTTGGACGCGACGAGAAGCGCGCG
GCAAACGCTCTGCAACAGGAAAACAGCGAAAATGAAAGTCACTCTGGAGTGTTGGTGGAACTCGAGGGTG
ACAACGCGCGCCTAGCCGTACTAAAACGCAGCATCGAGGTCACCCACTTTGCCTACCCGGCACTTAACCT
ACCCCCCAAGGTCATGAGCACAGTCATGAGTGAGCTGATCGTGCGCCGTGCGCAGCCCCTGGAGAGGGAT
GCAAATTTGCAAGAACAAACAGAGGAGGGCCTACCCGCAGTTGGCGACGAGCAGCTAGCGCGCTGGCTTC
AAACGCGCGAGCCTGCCGACTTGGAGGAGCGACGCAAACTAATGATGGCCGCAGTGCTCGTTACCGTGGA
GCTTGAGTGCATGCAGCGGTTCTTTGCTGACCCGGAGATGCAGCGCAAGCTAGAGGAAACATTGCACTAC
ACCTTTCGACAGGGCTACGTACGCCAGGCCTGCAAGATCTCCAACGTGGAGCTCTGCAACCTGGTCTCCT
ACCTTGGAATTTTGCACGAAAACCGCCTTGGGCAAAACGTGCTTCATTCCACGCTCAAGGGCGAGGCGCG
CCGCGACTACGTCCGCGACTGCGTTTACTTATTTCTATGCTACACCTGGCAGACGGCCATGGGCGTTTGG
CAGCAGTGCTTGGAGGAGTGCAACCTCAAGGAGCTGCAGAAACTGCTAAAGCAAAACTTGAAGGACCTAT
GGACGGCCTTCAACGAGCGCTCCGTGGCCGCGCACCTGGCGGACATCATTTTCCCCGAACGCCTGCTTAA
AACCCTGCAACAGGGTCTGCCAGACTTCACCAGTCAAAGCATGTTGCAGAACTTTAGGAACTTTATCCTA
GAGCGCTCAGGAATCTTGCCCGCCACCTGCTGTGCACTTCCTAGCGACTTTGTGCCCATTAAGTACCGCG
AATGCCCTCCGCCGCTTTGGGGCCACTGCTACCTTCTGCAGCTAGCCAACTACCTTGCCTACCACTCTGA
CATAATGGAAGACGTGAGCGGTGACGGTCTACTGGAGTGTCACTGTCGCTGCAACCTATGCACCCCGCAC
CGCTCCCTGGTTTGCAATTCGCAGCTGCTTAACGAAAGTCAAATTATCGGTACCTTTGAGCTGCAGGGTC
CCTCGCCTGACGAAAAGTCCGCGGCTCCGGGGTTGAAACTCACTCCGGGGCTGTGGACGTCGGCTTACCT
TCGCAAATTTGTACCTGAGGACTACCACGCCCACGAGATTAGGTTCTACGAAGACCAATCCCGCCCGCCT
AATGCGGAGCTTACCGCCTGCGTCATTACCCAGGGCCACATTCTTGGCCAATTGCAAGCCATCAACAAAG
CCCGCCAAGAGTTTCTGCTACGAAAGGGACGGGGGGTTTACTTGGACCCCCAGTCCGGCGAGGAGCTCAA
CCCAATCCCCCCGCCGCCGCAGCCCTATCAGCAGCAGCCGCGGGCCCTTGCTTCCCAGGATGGCACCCAA
AAAGAAGCTGCAGCTGCCGCCGCCACCCACGGACGAGGAGGAATACTGGGACAGTCAGGCAGAGGAGGTT
TTGGACGAGGAGGAGGAGGACATGATGGAAGACTGGGAGAGCCTAGACGAGGAAGCTTCCGAGGTCGAAG
AGGTGTCAGACGAAACACCGTCACCCTCGGTCGCATTCCCCTCGCCGGCGCCCCAGAAATCGGCAACCGG
TTCCAGCATGGCTACAACCTCCGCTCCTCAGGCGCCGCCGGCACTGCCCGTTCGCCGACCCAACCGTAGA
TGGGACACCACTGGAACCAGGGCCGGTAAGTCCAAGCAGCCGCCGCCGTTAGCCCAAGAGCAACAACAGC
GCCAAGGCTACCGCTCATGGCGCGGGCACAAGAACGCCATAGTTGCTTGCTTGCAAGACTGTGGGGGCAA
CATCTCCTTCGCCCGCCGCTTTCTTCTCTACCATCACGGCGTGGCCTTCCCCCGTAACATCCTGCATTAC
TACCGTCATCTCTACAGCCCATACTGCACCGGCGGCAGCGGCAGCAACAGCAGCGGCCACACAGAAGCAA
AGGCGACCGGATAGCAAGACTCTGACAAAGCCCAAGAAATCCACAGCGGCGGCAGCAGCAGGAGGAGGAG
CGCTGCGTCTGGCGCCCAACGAACCCGTATCGACCCGCGAGCTTAGAAACAGGATTTTTCCCACTCTGTA
TGCTATATTTCAACAGAGCAGGGGCCAAGAACAAGAGCTGAAAATAAAAAACAGGTCTCTGCGATCCCTC
ACCCGCAGCTGCCTGTATCACAAAAGCGAAGATCAGCTTCGGCGCACGCTGGAAGACGCGGAGGCTCTCT
TCAGTAAATACTGCGCGCTGACTCTTAAGGACTAGTTTCGCGCCCTTTCTCAAATTTAAGCGCGAAAACT
ACGTCATCTCCAGCGGCCACACCCGGCGCCAGCACCTGTTGTCAGCGCCATTATGAGCAAGGAAATTCCC
ACGCCCTACATGTGGAGTTACCAGCCACAAATGGGACTTGCGGCTGGAGCTGCCCAAGACTACTCAACCC
GAATAAACTACATGAGCGCGGGACCCCACATGATATCCCGGGTCAACGGAATACGCGCCCACCGAAACCG
AATTCTCCTGGAACAGGCGGCTATTACCACCACACCTCGTAATAACCTTAATCCCCGTAGTTGGCCCGCT
GCCCTGGTGTACCAGGAAAGTCCCGCTCCCACCACTGTGGTACTTCCCAGAGACGCCCAGGCCGAAGTTC
AGATGACTAACTCAGGGGCGCAGCTTGCGGGCGGCTTTCGTCACAGGGTGCGGTCGCCCGGGCAGGGTAT
AACTCACCTGACAATCAGAGGGCGAGGTATTCAGCTCAACGACGAGTCGGTGAGCTCCTCGCTTGGTCTC
CGTCCGGACGGGACATTTCAGATCGGCGGCGCCGGCCGCTCTTCATTCACGCCTCGTCAGGCAATCCTAA
CTCTGCAGACCTCGTCCTCTGAGCCGCGCTCTGGAGGCATTGGAACTCTGCAATTTATTGAGGAGTTTGT
GCCATCGGTCTACTTTAACCCCTTCTCGGGACCTCCCGGCCACTATCCGGATCAATTTATTCCTAACTTT
GACGCGGTAAAGGACTCGGCGGACGGCTACGACTGAATGTTAAGTGGAGAGGCAGAGCAACTGCGCCTGA
AACACCTGGTCCACTGTCGCCGCCACAAGTGCTTTGCCCGCGACTCCGGTGAGTTTTGCTACTTTGAATT
GCCCGAGGATCATATCGAGGGCCCGGCGCACGGCGTCCGGCTTACCGCCCAGGGAGAGCTTGCCCGTAGC
CTGATTCGGGAGTTTACCCAGCGCCCCCTGCTAGTTGAGCGGGACAGGGGACCCTGTGTTCTCACTGTGA
TTTGCAACTGTCCTAACCCTGGATTACATCAAGATCTTTGTTGCCATCTCTGTGCTGAGTATAATAAATA
CAGAAATTAAAATATACTGGGGCTCCTATCGCCATCCTGTAAACGCCACCGTCTTCACCCGCCCAAGCAA
ACCAAGGCGAACCTTACCTGGTACTTTTAACATCTCTCCCTCTGTGATTTACAACAGTTTCAACCCAGAC
GGAGTGAGTCTACGAGAGAACCTCTCCGAGCTCAGCTACTCCATCAGAAAAAACACCACCCTCCTTACCT
GCCGGGAACGTACGAGTGCGTCACCGGCCGCTGCACCACACCTACCGCCTGACCGTAAACCAGACTTTTT
CCGGACAGACCTCAATAACTCTGTTTACCAGAACAGGAGGTGAGCTTAGAAAACCCTTAGGGTATTAGGC
CAAAGGCGCAGCTACTGTGGGGTTTATGAACAATTCAAGCAACTCTACGGGCTATTCTAATTCAGGTTTC
TCTAGAAATGGACGGAATTATTACAGAGCAGCGCCTGCTAGAAAGACGCAGGGCAGCGGCCGAGCAACAG
CGCATGAATCAAGAGCTCCAAGACATGGTTAACTTGCACCAGTGCAAAAGGGGTATCTTTTGTCTGGTAA
AGCAGGCCAAAGTCACCTACGACAGTAATACCACCGGACACCGCCTTAGCTACAAGTTGCCAACCAAGCG
TCAGAAATTGGTGGTCATGGTGGGAGAAAAGCCCATTACCATAACTCAGCACTCGGTAGAAACCGAAGGC
TGCATTCACTCACCTTGTCAAGGACCTGAGGATCTCTGCACCCTTATTAAGACCCTGTGCGGTCTCAAAG
ATCTTATTCCCTTTAACTAATAAAAAAAAATAATAAAGCATCACTTACTTAAAATCAGTTAGCAAATTTC
TGTCCAGTTTATTCAGCAGCACCTCCTTGCCCTCCTCCCAGCTCTGGTATTGCAGCTTCCTCCTGGCTGC
AAACTTTCTCCACAATCTAAATGGAATGTCAGTTTCCTCCTGTTCCTGTCCATCCGCACCCACTATCTTC
ATGTTGTTGCAGATGAAGCGCGCAAGACCGTCTGAAGATACCTTCAACCCCGTGTATCCATATGACACGG
AAACCGGTCCTCCAACTGTGCCTTTTCTTACTCCTCCCTTTGTATCCCCCAATGGGTTTCAAGAGAGTCC
CCCTGGGGTACTCTCTTTGCGCCTATCCGAACCTCTAGTTACCTCCAATGGCATGCTTGCGCTCAAAATG
GGCAACGGCCTCTCTCTGGACGAGGCCGGCAACCTTACCTCCCAAAATGTAACCACTGTGAGCCCACCTC
TCAAAAAAACCAAGTCAAACATAAACCTGGAAATATCTGCACCCCTCACAGTTACCTCAGAAGCCCTAAC
TGTGGCTGCCGCCGCACCTCTAATGGTCGCGGGCAACACACTCACCATGCAATCACAGGCCCCGCTAACC
GTGCACGACTCCAAACTTAGCATTGCCACCCAAGGACCCCTCACAGTGTCAGAAGGAAAGCTAGCCCTGC
AAACATCAGGCCCCCTCACCACCACCGATAGCAGTACCCTTACTATCACTGCCTCACCCCCTCTAACTAC
TGCCACTGGTAGCTTGGGCATTGACTTGAAAGAGCCCATTTATACACAAAATGGAAAACTAGGACTAAAG
TACGGGGCTCCTTTGCATGTAACAGACGACCTAAACACTTTGACCGTAGCAACTGGTCCAGGTGTGACTA
TTAATAATACTTCCTTGCAAACTAAAGTTACTGGAGCCTTGGGTTTTGATTCACAAGGCAATATGCAACT
TAATGTAGCAGGAGGACTAAGGATTGATTCTCAAAACAGACGCCTTATACTTGATGTTAGTTATCCGTTT
GATGCTCAAAACCAACTAAATCTAAGACTAGGACAGGGCCCTCTTTTTATAAACTCAGCCCACAACTTGG
ATATTAACTACAACAAAGGCCTTTACTTGTTTACAGCTTCAAACAATTCCAAAAAGCTTGAGGTTAACCT
AAGCACTGCCAAGGGGTTGATGTTTGACGCTACAGCCATAGCCATTAATGCAGGAGATGGGCTTGAATTT
GGTTCACCTAATGCACCAAACACAAATCCCCTCAAAACAAAAATTGGCCATGGCCTAGAATTTGATTCAA
ACAAGGCTATGGTTCCTAAACTAGGAACTGGCCTTAGTTTTGACAGCACAGGTGCCATTACAGTAGGAAA
CAAAAATAATGATAAGCTAACTTTGTGGACCACACCAGCTCCATCTCCTAACTGTAGACTAAATGCAGAG
AAAGATGCTAAACTCACTTTGGTCTTAACAAAATGTGGCAGTCAAATACTTGCTACAGTTTCAGTTTTGG
CTGTTAAAGGCAGTTTGGCTCCAATATCTGGAACAGTTCAAAGTGCTCATCTTATTATAAGATTTGACGA
AAATGGAGTGCTACTAAACAATTCCTTCCTGGACCCAGAATATTGGAACTTTAGAAATGGAGATCTTACT
GAAGGCACAGCCTATACAAACGCTGTTGGATTTATGCCTAACCTATCAGCTTATCCAAAATCTCACGGTA
AAACTGCCAAAAGTAACATTGTCAGTCAAGTTTACTTAAACGGAGACAAAACTAAACCTGTAACACTAAC
CATTACACTAAACGGTACACAGGAAACAGGAGACACAACTCCAAGTGCATACTCTATGTCATTTTCATGG
GACTGGTCTGGCCACAACTACATTAATGAAATATTTGCCACATCCTCTTACACTTTTTCATACATTGCCC
AAGAATAAAGAATCGTTTGTGTTATGTTTCAACGTGTTTATTTTTCAATTGCAGAAAATTTCGAATCATT
TTTCATTCAGTAGTATAGCCCCACCACCACATAGCTTATACAGATCACCGTACCTTAATCAAACTCACAG
AACCCTAGTATTCAACCTGCCACCTCCCTCCCAACACACAGAGTACACAGTCCTTTCTCCCCGGCTGGCC
TTAAAAAGCATCATATCATGGGTAACAGACATATTCTTAGGTGTTATATTCCACACGGTTTCCTGTCGAG
CCAAACGCTCATCAGTGATATTAATAAACTCCCCGGGCAGCTCACTTAAGTTCATGTCGCTGTCCAGCTG
CTGAGCCACAGGCTGCTGTCCAACTTGCGGTTGCTTAACGGGCGGCGAAGGAGAAGTCCACGCCTACATG
GGGGTAGAGTCATAATCGTGCATCAGGATAGGGCGGTGGTGCTGCAGCAGCGCGCGAATAAACTGCTGCC
GCCGCCGCTCCGTCCTGCAGGAATACAACATGGCAGTGGTCTCCTCAGCGATGATTCGCACCGCCCGCAG
CATAAGGCGCCTTGTCCTCCGGGCACAGCAGCGCACCCTGATCTCACTTAAATCAGCACAGTAACTGCAG
CACAGCACCACAATATTGTTCAAAATCCCACAGTGCAAGGCGCTGTATCCAAAGCTCATGGCGGGGACCA
CAGAACCCACGTGGCCATCATACCACAAGCGCAGGTAGATTAAGTGGCGACCCCTCATAAACACGCTGGA
CATAAACATTACCTCTTTTGGCATGTTGTAATTCACCACCTCCCGGTACCATATAAACCTCTGATTAAAC
ATGGCGCCATCCACCACCATCCTAAACCAGCTGGCCAAAACCTGCCCGCCGGCTATACACTGCAGGGAAC
CGGGACTGGAACAATGACAGTGGAGAGCCCAGGACTCGTAACCATGGATCATCATGCTCGTCATGATATC
AATGTTGGCACAACACAGGCACACGTGCATACACTTCCTCAGGATTACAAGCTCCTCCCGCGTTAGAACC
ATATCCCAGGGAACAACCCATTCCTGAATCAGCGTAAATCCCACACTGCAGGGAAGACCTCGCACGTAAC
TCACGTTGTGCATTGTCAAAGTGTTACATTCGGGCAGCAGCGGATGATCCTCCAGTATGGTAGCGCGGGT
TTCTGTCTCAAAAGGAGGTAGACGATCCCTACTGTACGGAGTGCGCCGAGACAACCGAGATCGTGTTGGT
CGTAGTGTCATGCCAAATGGAACGCCGGACGTAGTCATATTTCCTGAAGCAAAACCAGGTGCGGGCGTGA
CAAACAGATCTGCGTCTCCGGTCTCGCCGCTTAGATCGCTCTGTGTAGTAGTTGTAGTATATCCACTCTC
TCAAAGCATCCAGGCGCCCCCTGGCTTCGGGTTCTATGTAAACTCCTTCATGCGCCGCTGCCCTGATAAC
ATCCACCACCGCAGAATAAGCCACACCCAGCCAACCTACACATTCGTTCTGCGAGTCACACACGGGAGGA
GCGGGAAGAGCTGGAAGAACCATGTTTTTTTTTTTATTCCAAAAGATTATCCAAAACCTCAAAATGAAGA
TCTATTAAGTGAACGCGCTCCCCTCCGGTGGCGTGGTCAAACTCTACAGCCAAAGAACAGATAATGGCAT
TTGTAAGATGTTGCACAATGGCTTCCAAAAGGCAAACGGCCCTCACGTCCAAGTGGACGTAAAGGCTAAA
CCCTTCAGGGTGAATCTCCTCTATAAACATTCCAGCACCTTCAACCATGCCCAAATAATTCTCATCTCGC
CACCTTCTCAATATATCTCTAAGCAAATCCCGAATATTAAGTCCGGCCATTGTAAAAATCTGCTCCAGAG
CGCCCTCCACCTTCAGCCTCAAGCAGCGAATCATGATTGCAAAAATTCAGGTTCCTCACAGACCTGTATA
AGATTCAAAAGCGGAACATTAACAAAAATACCGCGATCCCGTAGGTCCCTTCGCAGGGCCAGCTGAACAT
AATCGTGCAGGTCTGCACGGACCAGCGCGGCCACTTCCCCGCCAGGAACCATGACAAAAGAACCCACACT
GATTATGACACGCATACTCGGAGCTATGCTAACCAGCGTAGCCCCGATGTAAGCTTGTTGCATGGGCGGC
GATATAAAATGCAAGGTGCTGCTCAAAAAATCAGGCAAAGCCTCGCGCAAAAAAGAAAGCACATCGTAGT
CATGCTCATGCAGATAAAGGCAGGTAAGCTCCGGAACCACCACAGAAAAAGACACCATTTTTCTCTCAAA
CATGTCTGCGGGTTTCTGCATAAACACAAAATAAAATAACAAAAAAACATTTAAACATTAGAAGCCTGTC
TTACAACAGGAAAAACAACCCTTATAAGCATAAGACGGACTACGGCCATGCCGGCGTGACCGTAAAAAAA
CTGGTCACCGTGATTAAAAAGCACCACCGACAGCTCCTCGGTCATGTCCGGAGTCATAATGTAAGACTCG
GTAAACACATCAGGTTGATTCACATCGGTCAGTGCTAAAAAGCGACCGAAATAGCCCGGGGGAATACATA
CCCGCAGGCGTAGAGACAACATTACAGCCCCCATAGGAGGTATAACAAAATTAATAGGAGAGAAAAACAC
ATAAACACCTGAAAAACCCTCCTGCCTAGGCAAAATAGCACCCTCCCGCTCCAGAACAACATACAGCGCT
TCCACAGCGGCAGCCATAACAGTCAGCCTTACCAGTAAAAAAGAAAACCTATTAAAAAAACACCACTCGA
CACGGCACCAGCTCAATCAGTCACAGTGTAAAAAAGGGCCAAGTGCAGAGCGAGTATATATAGGACTAAA
AAATGACGTAACGGTTAAAGTCCACAAAAAACACCCAGAAAACCGCACGCGAACCTACGCCCAGAAACGA
AAGCCAAAAAACCCACAACTTCCTCAAATCGTCACTTCCGTTTTCCCACGTTACGTCACTTCCCATTTTA
AGAAAACTACAATTCCCAACACATACAAGTTACTCCGCCCTAAAACCTACGTCACCCGCCCCGTTCCCAC
GCCCCGCGCCACGTCACAAACTCCACCCCCTCATTATCATATTGGCTTCAATCCAAAATAAGGTATATTA
TTGATGATGTTAATTAATTTAAATCCGCATGCGATATCGAGCTCTCCCGGGAATTCGGATCTGCGACGCG
AGGCTGGATGGCCTTCCCCATTATGATTCTTCTCGCTTCCGGCGGCATCGGGATGCCCGCGTTGCAGGCC
ATGCTGTCCAGGCAGGTAGATGACGACCATCAGGGACAGCTTCAAGGCCAGCAAAAGGCCAGGAACCGTA
AAAAGGCCGCGTTGCTGGCGTTTTTCCATAGGCTCCGCCCCCCTGACGAGCATCACAAAAATCGACGCTC
AAGTCAGAGGTGGCGAAACCCGACAGGACTATAAAGATACCAGGCGTTTCCCCCTGGAAGCTCCCTCGTG
CGCTCTCCTGTTCCGACCCTGCCGCTTACCGGATACCTGTCCGCCTTTCTCCCTTCGGGAAGCGTGGCGC
TTTCTCATAGCTCACGCTGTAGGTATCTCAGTTCGGTGTAGGTCGTTCGCTCCAAGCTGGGCTGTGTGCA
CGAACCCCCCGTTCAGCCCGACCGCTGCGCCTTATCCGGTAACTATCGTCTTGAGTCCAACCCGGTAAGA
CACGACTTATCGCCACTGGCAGCAGCCACTGGTAACAGGATTAGCAGAGCGAGGTATGTAGGCGGTGCTA
CAGAGTTCTTGAAGTGGTGGCCTAACTACGGCTACACTAGAAGGACAGTATTTGGTATCTGCGCTCTGCT
GAAGCCAGTTACCTTCGGAAAAAGAGTTGGTAGCTCTTGATCCGGCAAACAAACCACCGCTGGTAGCGGT
GGTTTTTTTGTTTGCAAGCAGCAGATTACGCGCAGAAAAAAAGGATCTCAAGAAGATCCTTTGATCTTTT
CTACGGGGTCTGACGCTCAGTGGAACGAAAACTCACGTTAAGGGATTTTGGTCATGAGATTATCAAAAAG
GATCTTCACCTAGATCCTTTTAAATCAATCTAAAGTATATATGAGTAAACTTGGTCTGACAGTTACCAAT
GCTTAATCAGTGAGGCACCTATCTCAGCGATCTGTCTATTTCGTTCATCCATAGTTGCCTGACTCCCCGT
CGTGTAGATAACTACGATACGGGAGGGCTTACCATCTGGCCCCAGTGCTGCAATGATACCGCGAGACCCA
CGCTCACCGGCTCCAGATTTATCAGCAATAAACCAGCCAGCCGGAAGGGCCGAGCGCAGAAGTGGTCCTG
CAACTTTATCCGCCTCCATCCAGTCTATTAATTGTTGCCGGGAAGCTAGAGTAAGTAGTTCGCCAGTTAA
TAGTTTGCGCAACGTTGTTGCCATTGCTACAGGCATCGTGGTGTCACGCTCGTCGTTTGGTATGGCTTCA
TTCAGCTCCGGTTCCCAACGATCAAGGCGAGTTACATGATCCCCCATGTTGTGCAAAAAAGCGGTTAGCT
CCTTCGGTCCTCCGATCGTTGTCAGAAGTAAGTTGGCCGCAGTGTTATCACTCATGGTTATGGCAGCACT
GCATAATTCTCTTACTGTCATGCCATCCGTAAGATGCTTTTCTGTGACTGGTGAGTACTCAACCAAGTCA
TTCTGAGAATAGTGTATGCGGCGACCGAGTTGCTCTTGCCCGGCGTCAACACGGGATAATACCGCGCCAC
ATAGCAGAACTTTAAAAGTGCTCATCATTGGAAAACGTTCTTCGGGGCGAAAACTCTCAAGGATCTTACC
GCTGTTGAGATCCAGTTCGATGTAACCCACTCGTGCACCCAACTGATCTTCAGCATCTTTTACTTTCACC
AGCGTTTCTGGGTGAGCAAAAACAGGAAGGCAAAATGCCGCAAAAAAGGGAATAAGGGCGACACGGAAAT
GTTGAATACTCATACTCTTCCTTTTTCAATATTATTGAAGCATTTATCAGGGTTATTGTCTCATGAGCGG
ATACATATTTGAATGTATTTAGAAAAATAAACAAATAGGGGTTCCGCGCACATTTCCCCGAAAAGTGCCA
CCTGACGTCTAAGAAACCATTATTATCATGACATTAACCTATAAAAATAGGCGTATCACGAGGCCCTTTC
GTCTTCAAGAATTGGATCCGAATTCCCGGGAGAGCTCGATATCGCATGCGGATTTAAATTAATTAA
